Addgene plasmid #22750: pLKO-1: shALAS-1
Depositing lab: Bruce Spiegelman. Depositing organization: Dana-Farber Cancer Institute. Publication: PGC-1alpha negatively regulates hepatic FGF21 expression by modulating the heme/Rev-Erb(alpha) axis. Estall JL, Ruas JL, Choi CS, Laznik D, Badman M, Maratos-Flier E, Shulman GI, Spiegelman BM. Proc Natl Acad Sci U S A. 2009 Dec 29. 106(52):22510-5. 10.1073/pnas.0912533106 PubMed 20018698.
Backbone
  Vector backbone: pLKO.1
  Backbone manufacturer: Available at Addgene (#8453)
  Backbone size w/o insert (bp): 7000
  Vector type: Mammalian Expression, Lentiviral, RNAi
  Selectable markers: Puromycin
Growth in bacteria
  Bacterial resistance: Ampicillin, 100 μg/mL
  Growth temperature: 37°C
  Growth strain: Stbl3
  Copy number: Unknown
Gene/Insert
  Gene/Insert name: shALAS-1 (alt names: ALAS1; ALAS-1)
  Species: M. musculus (mouse)
  Entrez Gene: Alas1 (a.k.a. ALAS, ALAS-N, Alas-1, Alas-h)
  Cloning method: Restriction Enzyme; 5′ cloning site AgeI (unknown if destroyed); 3′ cloning site EcoRI (unknown if destroyed)
  Sequencing primers: 5′ pLKO.1 5'
Terms and licenses: Academic/Nonprofit Terms; Industry Terms: Not Available to Industry
Depositor comments: targeting sequence: CCAAGATAGTAGCATTTGAAA
How to cite: pLKO-1: shALAS-1 was a gift from Bruce Spiegelman (Addgene plasmid # 22750 ; http://n2t.net/addgene:22750 ; RRID:Addgene_22750)
