[The description below was written by a language model from this plasmid's Addgene catalogue record.]
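Description:
pLKO-1: shALAS-1 is a lentiviral RNA interference plasmid built on the pLKO.1 backbone (about 7 kb without insert) and designed to knock down mouse Alas1, the gene encoding aminolevulinate synthase 1, the housekeeping enzyme that catalyses the first, rate-limiting step of heme biosynthesis. It is classed as a mammalian expression, lentiviral and RNAi vector. It is propagated in E. coli under ampicillin selection, and the record lists a recombination-deficient strain as host, which is customary for plasmids carrying repeated lentiviral long terminal repeats. Copy number is not recorded.

The payload is a short hairpin RNA cassette cloned by restriction digestion between the AgeI and EcoRI sites of the backbone; whether those sites survive cloning is not stated. The hairpin is directed against a 21-nucleotide target in the mouse Alas1 transcript. No feature table accompanies the entry, so the promoter and viral elements are not explicitly recorded. In the standard pLKO.1 design, however, a human U6 RNA polymerase III promoter drives the hairpin, and the cassette sits between lentiviral LTRs with a packaging signal, so that the region can be packaged into viral particles when helper packaging and envelope plasmids are supplied in trans. After integration, the transcribed hairpin is processed by the cellular RNAi machinery into an siRNA that reduces the target mRNA. A puromycin resistance marker allows selection of stably transduced mammalian cells.

The associated publication concerns PGC-1alpha regulation of hepatic FGF21 expression through the heme/Rev-Erb alpha axis. This is consistent with using the construct to lower Alas1 levels, and thereby heme synthesis, in mouse cells.
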