>Addgene plasmid #22750 | pLKO-1: shALAS-1 | addgene partial sequence | sequence record 28591 | 22750 with pLKO.1-5
TGGCTTTATATATCTTGTGGNNGGACGAAACACCGGCCAAGATAGTAGCATTTGAAACTCGAGTTTCAAA
TGCTACTATCTTGGTTTTTGAATTCTCGACCTCGAGACAAATGGCAGTATTCATCCACAATTTTAAAAGA
AAAGGGGGGATTGGGGGGTACAGTGCAGGGGAAAGAATAGTAGACATAATAGCAACAGACATACAAACTA
AAGAATTACAAAAACAAATTACAAAAATTCAAAATTTTCGGGTTTATTACAGGGACAGCAGAGATCCACT
TTGGCCGCGGCTCGAGGGGGTTGGGGTTGCGCCTTTTCCAAGGCAGCCCTGGGTTTGCGCAGGGACGCGG
CTGCTCTGGGCGTGGTTCCGGGAAACGCAGCGGCGCCGACCCTGGGTCTCGCACATTCTTCACGTCCGTT
CGCAGCGTCACCCGGATCTTCGCCGCTACCCTTGTGGGCCCCCCGGCGACGCTTCCTGCTCCGCCCCTAA
GTCGGGAAGGTTCCTTGCGGTTCGCGGCGTGCCGGACGTGACAAACGGAAGCCGCACGTCTCACTAGTAC
CCTCGCAGACGGACAGCGCCAGGGAGCAATGGCAGCGCGCCGACCGCGATGGGCTGTGGCCAATAGCGGC
TGCTCAGCAGGGCGCGCCGAGAGCAGCGGCCGGGAAGGGGCGGTGCGGGAGGCGGGGTGTGGGGCGGTAG
TGTGGGCCCTGTTCCTGCCCGCGCGNNGTTCCGCATTCTGCAAGCCTCCGGAGCGCACGTCGGCAGTCGG
NTCCCTCGTTG
